>Addgene plasmid #112480 | pARNTL.1.0-gDNA | depositor full sequence | sequence record 211871 | Full Sequence
TAGAGCTAGAAATAGCAAGTTAAAATAAGGCTAGTCCGTTATCAACTTGAAAAAGTGGCACCGAGTCGGT
GCTTTTTTGTTTTAGAGCTAGAAATAGCAAGTTAAAATAAGGCTAGTCCGTTTTTAGCGCGTGCGCCAAT
TCTGCAGACAAATGGCTCTAGAGGTACCCGTTACATAACTTACGGTAAATGGCCCGCCTGGCTGACCGCC
CAACGACCCCCGCCCATTGACGTCAATAGTAACGCCAATAGGGACTTTCCATTGACGTCAATGGGTGGAG
TATTTACGGTAAACTGCCCACTTGGCAGTACATCAAGTGTATCATATGCCAAGTACGCCCCCTATTGACG
TCAATGACGGTAAATGGCCCGCCTGGCATTGTGCCCAGTACATGACCTTATGGGACTTTCCTACTTGGCA
GTACATCTACGTATTAGTCATCGCTATTACCATGGTCGAGGTGAGCCCCACGTTCTGCTTCACTCTCCCC
ATCTCCCCCCCCTCCCCACCCCCAATTTTGTATTTATTTATTTTTTAATTATTTTGTGCAGCGATGGGGG
CGGGGGGGGGGGGGGGGCGCGCGCCAGGCGGGGCGGGGCGGGGCGAGGGGCGGGGCGGGGCGAGGCGGAG
AGGTGCGGCGGCAGCCAATCAGAGCGGCGCGCTCCGAAAGTTTCCTTTTATGGCGAGGCGGCGGCGGCGG
CGGCCCTATAAAAAGCGAAGCGCGCGGCGGGCGGGAGTCGCTGCGACGCTGCCTTCGCCCCGTGCCCCGC
TCCGCCGCCGCCTCGCGCCGCCCGCCCCGGCTCTGACTGACCGCGTTACTCCCACAGGTGAGCGGGCGGG
ACGGCCCTTCTCCTCCGGGCTGTAATTAGCTGAGCAAGAGGTAAGGGTTTAAGGGATGGTTGGTTGGTGG
GGTATTAATGTTTAATTACCTGGAGCACCTGCCTGAAATCACTTTTTTTCAGGTTGGACCGGTGCCACCA
TGGACTATAAGGACCACGACGGAGACTACAAGGATCATGATATTGATTACAAAGACGATGACGATAAGAT
GGCCCCAAAGAAGAAGCGGAAGGTCGGTATCCACGGAGTCCCAGCAGCCGACAAGAAGTACAGCATCGGC
CTGGACATCGGCACCAACTCTGTGGGCTGGGCCGTGATCACCGACGAGTACAAGGTGCCCAGCAAGAAAT
TCAAGGTGCTGGGCAACACCGACCGGCACAGCATCAAGAAGAACCTGATCGGAGCCCTGCTGTTCGACAG
CGGCGAAACAGCCGAGGCCACCCGGCTGAAGAGAACCGCCAGAAGAAGATACACCAGACGGAAGAACCGG
ATCTGCTATCTGCAAGAGATCTTCAGCAACGAGATGGCCAAGGTGGACGACAGCTTCTTCCACAGACTGG
AAGAGTCCTTCCTGGTGGAAGAGGATAAGAAGCACGAGCGGCACCCCATCTTCGGCAACATCGTGGACGA
GGTGGCCTACCACGAGAAGTACCCCACCATCTACCACCTGAGAAAGAAACTGGTGGACAGCACCGACAAG
GCCGACCTGCGGCTGATCTATCTGGCCCTGGCCCACATGATCAAGTTCCGGGGCCACTTCCTGATCGAGG
GCGACCTGAACCCCGACAACAGCGACGTGGACAAGCTGTTCATCCAGCTGGTGCAGACCTACAACCAGCT
GTTCGAGGAAAACCCCATCAACGCCAGCGGCGTGGACGCCAAGGCCATCCTGTCTGCCAGACTGAGCAAG
AGCAGACGGCTGGAAAATCTGATCGCCCAGCTGCCCGGCGAGAAGAAGAATGGCCTGTTCGGAAACCTGA
TTGCCCTGAGCCTGGGCCTGACCCCCAACTTCAAGAGCAACTTCGACCTGGCCGAGGATGCCAAACTGCA
GCTGAGCAAGGACACCTACGACGACGACCTGGACAACCTGCTGGCCCAGATCGGCGACCAGTACGCCGAC
CTGTTTCTGGCCGCCAAGAACCTGTCCGACGCCATCCTGCTGAGCGACATCCTGAGAGTGAACACCGAGA
TCACCAAGGCCCCCCTGAGCGCCTCTATGATCAAGAGATACGACGAGCACCACCAGGACCTGACCCTGCT
GAAAGCTCTCGTGCGGCAGCAGCTGCCTGAGAAGTACAAAGAGATTTTCTTCGACCAGAGCAAGAACGGC
TACGCCGGCTACATTGACGGCGGAGCCAGCCAGGAAGAGTTCTACAAGTTCATCAAGCCCATCCTGGAAA
AGATGGACGGCACCGAGGAACTGCTCGTGAAGCTGAACAGAGAGGACCTGCTGCGGAAGCAGCGGACCTT
CGACAACGGCAGCATCCCCCACCAGATCCACCTGGGAGAGCTGCACGCCATTCTGCGGCGGCAGGAAGAT
TTTTACCCATTCCTGAAGGACAACCGGGAAAAGATCGAGAAGATCCTGACCTTCCGCATCCCCTACTACG
TGGGCCCTCTGGCCAGGGGAAACAGCAGATTCGCCTGGATGACCAGAAAGAGCGAGGAAACCATCACCCC
CTGGAACTTCGAGGAAGTGGTGGACAAGGGCGCTTCCGCCCAGAGCTTCATCGAGCGGATGACCAACTTC
GATAAGAACCTGCCCAACGAGAAGGTGCTGCCCAAGCACAGCCTGCTGTACGAGTACTTCACCGTGTATA
ACGAGCTGACCAAAGTGAAATACGTGACCGAGGGAATGAGAAAGCCCGCCTTCCTGAGCGGCGAGCAGAA
AAAGGCCATCGTGGACCTGCTGTTCAAGACCAACCGGAAAGTGACCGTGAAGCAGCTGAAAGAGGACTAC
TTCAAGAAAATCGAGTGCTTCGACTCCGTGGAAATCTCCGGCGTGGAAGATCGGTTCAACGCCTCCCTGG
GCACATACCACGATCTGCTGAAAATTATCAAGGACAAGGACTTCCTGGACAATGAGGAAAACGAGGACAT
TCTGGAAGATATCGTGCTGACCCTGACACTGTTTGAGGACAGAGAGATGATCGAGGAACGGCTGAAAACC
TATGCCCACCTGTTCGACGACAAAGTGATGAAGCAGCTGAAGCGGCGGAGATACACCGGCTGGGGCAGGC
TGAGCCGGAAGCTGATCAACGGCATCCGGGACAAGCAGTCCGGCAAGACAATCCTGGATTTCCTGAAGTC
CGACGGCTTCGCCAACAGAAACTTCATGCAGCTGATCCACGACGACAGCCTGACCTTTAAAGAGGACATC
CAGAAAGCCCAGGTGTCCGGCCAGGGCGATAGCCTGCACGAGCACATTGCCAATCTGGCCGGCAGCCCCG
CCATTAAGAAGGGCATCCTGCAGACAGTGAAGGTGGTGGACGAGCTCGTGAAAGTGATGGGCCGGCACAA
GCCCGAGAACATCGTGATCGAAATGGCCAGAGAGAACCAGACCACCCAGAAGGGACAGAAGAACAGCCGC
GAGAGAATGAAGCGGATCGAAGAGGGCATCAAAGAGCTGGGCAGCCAGATCCTGAAAGAACACCCCGTGG
AAAACACCCAGCTGCAGAACGAGAAGCTGTACCTGTACTACCTGCAGAATGGGCGGGATATGTACGTGGA
CCAGGAACTGGACATCAACCGGCTGTCCGACTACGATGTGGACCATATCGTGCCTCAGAGCTTTCTGAAG
GACGACTCCATCGACAACAAGGTGCTGACCAGAAGCGACAAGAACCGGGGCAAGAGCGACAACGTGCCCT
CCGAAGAGGTCGTGAAGAAGATGAAGAACTACTGGCGGCAGCTGCTGAACGCCAAGCTGATTACCCAGAG
AAAGTTCGACAATCTGACCAAGGCCGAGAGAGGCGGCCTGAGCGAACTGGATAAGGCCGGCTTCATCAAG
AGACAGCTGGTGGAAACCCGGCAGATCACAAAGCACGTGGCACAGATCCTGGACTCCCGGATGAACACTA
AGTACGACGAGAATGACAAGCTGATCCGGGAAGTGAAAGTGATCACCCTGAAGTCCAAGCTGGTGTCCGA
TTTCCGGAAGGATTTCCAGTTTTACAAAGTGCGCGAGATCAACAACTACCACCACGCCCACGACGCCTAC
CTGAACGCCGTCGTGGGAACCGCCCTGATCAAAAAGTACCCTAAGCTGGAAAGCGAGTTCGTGTACGGCG
ACTACAAGGTGTACGACGTGCGGAAGATGATCGCCAAGAGCGAGCAGGAAATCGGCAAGGCTACCGCCAA
GTACTTCTTCTACAGCAACATCATGAACTTTTTCAAGACCGAGATTACCCTGGCCAACGGCGAGATCCGG
AAGCGGCCTCTGATCGAGACAAACGGCGAAACCGGGGAGATCGTGTGGGATAAGGGCCGGGATTTTGCCA
CCGTGCGGAAAGTGCTGAGCATGCCCCAAGTGAATATCGTGAAAAAGACCGAGGTGCAGACAGGCGGCTT
CAGCAAAGAGTCTATCCTGCCCAAGAGGAACAGCGATAAGCTGATCGCCAGAAAGAAGGACTGGGACCCT
AAGAAGTACGGCGGCTTCGACAGCCCCACCGTGGCCTATTCTGTGCTGGTGGTGGCCAAAGTGGAAAAGG
GCAAGTCCAAGAAACTGAAGAGTGTGAAAGAGCTGCTGGGGATCACCATCATGGAAAGAAGCAGCTTCGA
GAAGAATCCCATCGACTTTCTGGAAGCCAAGGGCTACAAAGAAGTGAAAAAGGACCTGATCATCAAGCTG
CCTAAGTACTCCCTGTTCGAGCTGGAAAACGGCCGGAAGAGAATGCTGGCCTCTGCCGGCGAACTGCAGA
AGGGAAACGAACTGGCCCTGCCCTCCAAATATGTGAACTTCCTGTACCTGGCCAGCCACTATGAGAAGCT
GAAGGGCTCCCCCGAGGATAATGAGCAGAAACAGCTGTTTGTGGAACAGCACAAGCACTACCTGGACGAG
ATCATCGAGCAGATCAGCGAGTTCTCCAAGAGAGTGATCCTGGCCGACGCTAATCTGGACAAAGTGCTGT
CCGCCTACAACAAGCACCGGGATAAGCCCATCAGAGAGCAGGCCGAGAATATCATCCACCTGTTTACCCT
GACCAATCTGGGAGCCCCTGCCGCCTTCAAGTACTTTGACACCACCATCGACCGGAAGAGGTACACCAGC
ACCAAAGAGGTGCTGGACGCCACCCTGATCCACCAGAGCATCACCGGCCTGTACGAGACACGGATCGACC
TGTCTCAGCTGGGAGGCGACAAAAGGCCGGCGGCCACGAAAAAGGCCGGCCAGGCAAAAAAGAAAAAGTA
AGAATTCCTAGAGCTCGCTGATCAGCCTCGACTGTGCCTTCTAGTTGCCAGCCATCTGTTGTTTGCCCCT
CCCCCGTGCCTTCCTTGACCCTGGAAGGTGCCACTCCCACTGTCCTTTCCTAATAAAATGAGGAAATTGC
ATCGCATTGTCTGAGTAGGTGTCATTCTATTCTGGGGGGTGGGGTGGGGCAGGACAGCAAGGGGGAGGAT
TGGGAAGAGAATAGCAGGCATGCTGGGGAGCGGCCGCAGGAACCCCTAGTGATGGAGTTGGCCACTCCCT
CTCTGCGCGCTCGCTCGCTCACTGAGGCCGGGCGACCAAAGGTCGCCCGACGCCCGGGCTTTGCCCGGGC
GGCCTCAGTGAGCGAGCGAGCGCGCAGCTGCCTGCAGGGGCGCCTGATGCGGTATTTTCTCCTTACGCAT
CTGTGCGGTATTTCACACCGCATA
[142 nt withheld, positions 5695-5836]
C
[141 nt withheld, positions 5838-5978]
CCTTTGACGTTGGAGTCCACGTTCTTT
[37 nt withheld, positions 6006-6042]
ACCCTATCTCGGGCTATTCTTTTGATTTATAAGGGATTTTGCCGATTTCGGCCTATTGGTTAAAAAATGA
GCTGATTTAACAAAAATTTAACGCGAATTTTAACAAAATATTAACGTTTACAATTTTATGGTGCACTCTC
AGTACAATCTGCTCTGATGCCGCATAGTTAAGCCAGCCCCGACACCCGCCAACACCCGCTGACGCGCCCT
GACGGGCTTGTCTGCTCCCGGCATCCGCTTACAGACAAGCTGTGACCGTCTCCGGGAGCTGCATGTGTCA
GAGGTTTTCACCGTCATCACCGAAACGCGCGAGACGAAAGGGCCTCGTGATACGCCTATTTTTATAGGTT
AATGTCATGATAATAATGGTTTCTTAGACGTCAGGTGGCACTTTTCGGGGAAATGTGCGCGGAACCCCTA
TTTGTTTATTTTTCTAAATACATTCAAATATGTATCCGCTCATGAGACAATAACCCTGATAAATGCTTCA
ATAATATTGAAAAAGGAAGAGTATGAGTATTCAACATTTCCGTGTCGCCCTTATTCCCTTTTTTGCGGCA
TTTTGCCTTCCTGTTTTTGCTCACCCAGAAACGCTGGTGAAAGTAAAAGATGCTGAAGATCAGTTGGGTG
CACGAGTGGGTTACATCGAACTGGATCTCAACAGCGGTAAGATCCTTGAGAGTTTTCGCCCCGAAGAACG
TTTTCCAATGATGAGCACTTTTAAAGTTCTGCTATGTGGCGCGGTATTATCCCGTATTGACGCCGGGCAA
GAGCAACTCGGTCGCCGCATACACTATTCTCAGAATGACTTGGTTGAGTACTCACCAGTCACAGAAAAGC
ATCTTACGGATGGCATGACAGTAAGAGAATTATGCAGTGCTGCCATAACCATGAGTGATAACACTGCGGC
CAACTTACTTCTGACAACGATCGGAGGACCGAAGGAGCTAACCGCTTTTTTGCACAACATGGGGGATCAT
GTAACTCGCCTTGATCGTTGGGAACCGGAGCTGAATGAAGCCATACCAAACGACGAGCGTGACACCACGA
TGCCTGTAGCAATGGCAACAACGTTGCGCAAACTATTAACTGGCGAACTACTTACTCTAGCTTCCCGGCA
ACAATTAATAGACTGGATGGAGGCGGATAAAGTTGCAGGACCACTTCTGCGCTCGGCCCTTCCGGCTGGC
TGGTTTATTGCTGATAAATCTGGAGCCGGTGAGCGTGGAAGCCGCGGTATCATTGCAGCACTGGGGCCAG
ATGGTAAGCCCTCCCGTATCGTAGTTATCTACACGACGGGGAGTCAGGCAACTATGGATGAACGAAATAG
ACAGATCGCTGAGATAGGTGCCTCACTGATTAAGCATTGGTAACTGTCAGACCAAGTTTACTCATATATA
CTTTAGATTGATTTAAAACTTCATTTTTAATTTAAAAGGATCTAGGTGAAGATCCTTTTTGATAATCTCA
TGACCAAAATCCCTTAACGTGAGTTTTCGTTCCACTGAGCGTCAGACCCCGTAGAAAAGATCAAAGGATC
TTCTTGAGATCCTTTTTTTCTGCGCGTAATCTGCTGCTTGCAAACAAAAAAACCACCGCTACCAGCGGTG
GTTTGTTTGCCGGATCAAGAGCTACCAACTCTTTTTCCGAAGGTAACTGGCTTCAGCAGAGCGCAGATAC
CAAATACTGTCCTTCTAGTGTAGCCGTAGTTAGGCCACCACTTCAAGAACTCTGTAGCACCGCCTACATA
CCTCGCTCTGCTAATCCTGTTACCAGTGGCTGCTGCCAGTGGCGATAAGTCGTGTCTTACCGGGTTGGAC
TCAAGACGATAGTTACCGGATAAGGCGCAGCGGTCGGGCTGAACGGGGGGTTCGTGCACACAGCCCAGCT
TGGAGCGAACGACCTACACCGAACTGAGATACCTACAGCGTGAGCTATGAGAAAGCGCCACGCTTCCCGA
AGGGAGAAAGGCGGACAGGTATCCGGTAAGCGGCAGGGTCGGAACAGGAGAGCGCACGAGGGAGCTTCCA
GGGGGAAACGCCTGGTATCTTTATAGTCCTGTCGGGTTTCGCCACCTCTGACTTGAGCGTCGATTTTTGT
GATGCTCGTCAGGGGGGCGGAGCCTATGGAAAAACGCCAGCAACGCGGCCTTTTTACGGTTCCTGGCCTT
TTGCTGGCCTTTTGCTCACATGTGAGGGCCTATTTCCCATGATTCCTTCATATTTGCATATACGATACAA
GGCTGTTAGAGAGATAATTGGAATTAATTTGACTGTAAACACAAAGATATTAGTACAAAATACGTGACGT
AGAAAGTAATAATTTCTTGGGTAGTTTGCAGTTTTAAAATTATGTTTTAAAATGGACTATCATATGCTTA
CCGTAACTTGAAAGTATTTCGATTTCTTGGCTTTATATATCTTGTGGAAAGGACGAAACACCGTAAACAC
TACATGTTGCTTGTTT
Features (pLannotate 1.2.2; 18 found; start..end, strand, type, name):
     79..122     +  misc_RNA       gRNA scaffold (fragment): guide RNA scaffold for the Streptococcus pyogenes CRISPR/Cas9 system
    169..454     +  enhancer       CMV enhancer: human cytomegalovirus immediate early enhancer; contains an 18-bp deletion relative to the standard CMV enhancer
    456..733     +  promoter       chicken β-actin promoter: No description available
    734..962     +  intron         hybrid intron: hybrid between chicken β-actin (CBA) and minute virus of mice (MMV) introns (Gray et al., 2011)
   1100..2701    +  CDS            Cas9(N): N-terminal portion of Streptococcus pyogenes Cas9 (Zetsche et al., 2015)
   2702..5200    +  CDS            Cas9(C): C-terminal portion of Streptococcus pyogenes Cas9 (Zetsche et al., 2015)
   5201..5248    +  CDS            nucleoplasmin NLS: bipartite nuclear localization signal from nucleoplasmin
   5282..5393    +  polyA_signal   bGH poly(A) signal: bovine growth hormone polyadenylation signal
   5498..5638    +  repeat_region  AAV2 ITR: inverted terminal repeat of adeno-associated virus serotype 2 inverted
   5643..5694    -  misc_feature   bom (fragment): basis of mobility region from pBR322
   5713..6093    +  rep_origin     M13 ori (sequence partly withheld): M13 bacteriophage origin of replication; arrow indicates direction of (+) strand synthesis
   6169..6218    -  misc_feature   bom (fragment): basis of mobility region from pBR322
   6320..6355    -  CDS            rop (fragment): Rop protein, which maintains plasmids at low copy number; rop
   6450..6554    +  promoter       AmpR promoter: bla
   6555..7415    +  CDS            AmpR: β-lactamase; bla; confers resistance to ampicillin, carbenicillin, and related antibiotics
   7586..8174    +  rep_origin     ori: high-copy-number ColE1/pMB1/pBR322/pUC origin of replication
   8236..8476    +  promoter       U6 promoter: RNA polymerase III promoter for human U6 snRNA
   8505..72      +  misc_RNA       gRNA scaffold (across the origin): guide RNA scaffold for the Streptococcus pyogenes CRISPR/Cas9 system
