>Addgene plasmid #112480 | pARNTL.1.0-gDNA | addgene full sequence | sequence record 230516 | Addgene NGS Result
TAGAGCTAGAAATAGCAAGTTAAAATAAGGCTAGTCCGTTATCAACTTGAAAAAGTGGCACCGAGTCGGT
GCTTTTTTGTTTTAGAGCTAGAAATAGCAAGTTAAAATAAGGCTAGTCCGTTTTTAGCGCGTGCGCCAAT
TCTGCAGACAAATGGCTCTAGAGGTACCCGTTACATAACTTACGGTAAATGGCCCGCCTGGCTGACCGCC
CAACGACCCCCGCCCATTGACGTCAATAGTAACGCCAATAGGGACTTTCCATTGACGTCAATGGGTGGAG
TATTTACGGTAAACTGCCCACTTGGCAGTACATCAAGTGTATCATATGCCAAGTACGCCCCCTATTGACG
TCAATGACGGTAAATGGCCCGCCTGGCATTGTGCCCAGTACATGACCTTATGGGACTTTCCTACTTGGCA
GTACATCTACGTATTAGTCATCGCTATTACCATGGTCGAGGTGAGCCCCACGTTCTGCTTCACTCTCCCC
ATCTCCCCCCCCTCCCCACCCCCAATTTTGTATTTATTTATTTTTTAATTATTTTGTGCAGCGATGGGGG
CGGGGGGGGGGGGCGGGGCGGGGCGAGGCGGAGAGGTGCGGCGGCAGCCAATCAGAGCGGCGCGCTCCGA
AAGTTTCCTTTTATGGCGAGGCGGCGGCGGCGGCGGCCCTATAAAAAGCGAAGCGCGCGGCGGGCGGGAG
TCGCTGCGCGCTGCCTTCGCCCCGTGCCCCGCTCCGCCGCCGCCTCGCGCCGCCCGCCCCGGCTCTGACT
GACCGCGTTACTCCCACAGGTGAGCGGGCGGGACGGCCCTTCTCCTCCGGGCTGTAATTAGCTGAGCAAG
AGGTAAGGGTTTAAGGGATGGTTGGTTGGTGGGGTATTAATGTTTAATTACCTGGAGCACCTGCCTGAAA
TCACTTTTTTTCAGGTTGGACCGGTGCCACCATGGACTATAAGGACCACGACGGAGACTACAAGGATCAT
GATATTGATTACAAAGACGATGACGATAAGATGGCCCCAAAGAAGAAGCGGAAGGTCGGTATCCACGGAG
TCCCAGCAGCCGACAAGAAGTACAGCATCGGCCTGGACATCGGCACCAACTCTGTGGGCTGGGCCGTGAT
CACCGACGAGTACAAGGTGCCCAGCAAGAAATTCAAGGTGCTGGGCAACACCGACCGGCACAGCATCAAG
AAGAACCTGATCGGAGCCCTGCTGTTCGACAGCGGCGAAACAGCCGAGGCCACCCGGCTGAAGAGAACCG
CCAGAAGAAGATACACCAGACGGAAGAACCGGATCTGCTATCTGCAAGAGATCTTCAGCAACGAGATGGC
CAAGGTGGACGACAGCTTCTTCCACAGACTGGAAGAGTCCTTCCTGGTGGAAGAGGATAAGAAGCACGAG
CGGCACCCCATCTTCGGCAACATCGTGGACGAGGTGGCCTACCACGAGAAGTACCCCACCATCTACCACC
TGAGAAAGAAACTGGTGGACAGCACCGACAAGGCCGACCTGCGGCTGATCTATCTGGCCCTGGCCCACAT
GATCAAGTTCCGGGGCCACTTCCTGATCGAGGGCGACCTGAACCCCGACAACAGCGACGTGGACAAGCTG
TTCATCCAGCTGGTGCAGACCTACAACCAGCTGTTCGAGGAAAACCCCATCAACGCCAGCGGCGTGGACG
CCAAGGCCATCCTGTCTGCCAGACTGAGCAAGAGCAGACGGCTGGAAAATCTGATCGCCCAGCTGCCCGG
CGAGAAGAAGAATGGCCTGTTCGGAAACCTGATTGCCCTGAGCCTGGGCCTGACCCCCAACTTCAAGAGC
AACTTCGACCTGGCCGAGGATGCCAAACTGCAGCTGAGCAAGGACACCTACGACGACGACCTGGACAACC
TGCTGGCCCAGATCGGCGACCAGTACGCCGACCTGTTTCTGGCCGCCAAGAACCTGTCCGACGCCATCCT
GCTGAGCGACATCCTGAGAGTGAACACCGAGATCACCAAGGCCCCCCTGAGCGCCTCTATGATCAAGAGA
TACGACGAGCACCACCAGGACCTGACCCTGCTGAAAGCTCTCGTGCGGCAGCAGCTGCCTGAGAAGTACA
AAGAGATTTTCTTCGACCAGAGCAAGAACGGCTACGCCGGCTACATTGACGGCGGAGCCAGCCAGGAAGA
GTTCTACAAGTTCATCAAGCCCATCCTGGAAAAGATGGACGGCACCGAGGAACTGCTCGTGAAGCTGAAC
AGAGAGGACCTGCTGCGGAAGCAGCGGACCTTCGACAACGGCAGCATCCCCCACCAGATCCACCTGGGAG
AGCTGCACGCCATTCTGCGGCGGCAGGAAGATTTTTACCCATTCCTGAAGGACAACCGGGAAAAGATCGA
GAAGATCCTGACCTTCCGCATCCCCTACTACGTGGGCCCTCTGGCCAGGGGAAACAGCAGATTCGCCTGG
ATGACCAGAAAGAGCGAGGAAACCATCACCCCCTGGAACTTCGAGGAAGTGGTGGACAAGGGCGCTTCCG
CCCAGAGCTTCATCGAGCGGATGACCAACTTCGATAAGAACCTGCCCAACGAGAAGGTGCTGCCCAAGCA
CAGCCTGCTGTACGAGTACTTCACCGTGTATAACGAGCTGACCAAAGTGAAATACGTGACCGAGGGAATG
AGAAAGCCCGCCTTCCTGAGCGGCGAGCAGAAAAAGGCCATCGTGGACCTGCTGTTCAAGACCAACCGGA
AAGTGACCGTGAAGCAGCTGAAAGAGGACTACTTCAAGAAAATCGAGTGCTTCGACTCCGTGGAAATCTC
CGGCGTGGAAGATCGGTTCAACGCCTCCCTGGGCACATACCACGATCTGCTGAAAATTATCAAGGACAAG
GACTTCCTGGACAATGAGGAAAACGAGGACATTCTGGAAGATATCGTGCTGACCCTGACACTGTTTGAGG
ACAGAGAGATGATCGAGGAACGGCTGAAAACCTATGCCCACCTGTTCGACGACAAAGTGATGAAGCAGCT
GAAGCGGCGGAGATACACCGGCTGGGGCAGGCTGAGCCGGAAGCTGATCAACGGCATCCGGGACAAGCAG
TCCGGCAAGACAATCCTGGATTTCCTGAAGTCCGACGGCTTCGCCAACAGAAACTTCATGCAGCTGATCC
ACGACGACAGCCTGACCTTTAAAGAGGACATCCAGAAAGCCCAGGTGTCCGGCCAGGGCGATAGCCTGCA
CGAGCACATTGCCAATCTGGCCGGCAGCCCCGCCATTAAGAAGGGCATCCTGCAGACAGTGAAGGTGGTG
GACGAGCTCGTGAAAGTGATGGGCCGGCACAAGCCCGAGAACATCGTGATCGAAATGGCCAGAGAGAACC
AGACCACCCAGAAGGGACAGAAGAACAGCCGCGAGAGAATGAAGCGGATCGAAGAGGGCATCAAAGAGCT
GGGCAGCCAGATCCTGAAAGAACACCCCGTGGAAAACACCCAGCTGCAGAACGAGAAGCTGTACCTGTAC
TACCTGCAGAATGGGCGGGATATGTACGTGGACCAGGAACTGGACATCAACCGGCTGTCCGACTACGATG
TGGACCATATCGTGCCTCAGAGCTTTCTGAAGGACGACTCCATCGACAACAAGGTGCTGACCAGAAGCGA
CAAGAACCGGGGCAAGAGCGACAACGTGCCCTCCGAAGAGGTCGTGAAGAAGATGAAGAACTACTGGCGG
CAGCTGCTGAACGCCAAGCTGATTACCCAGAGAAAGTTCGACAATCTGACCAAGGCCGAGAGAGGCGGCC
TGAGCGAACTGGATAAGGCCGGCTTCATCAAGAGACAGCTGGTGGAAACCCGGCAGATCACAAAGCACGT
GGCACAGATCCTGGACTCCCGGATGAACACTAAGTACGACGAGAATGACAAGCTGATCCGGGAAGTGAAA
GTGATCACCCTGAAGTCCAAGCTGGTGTCCGATTTCCGGAAGGATTTCCAGTTTTACAAAGTGCGCGAGA
TCAACAACTACCACCACGCCCACGACGCCTACCTGAACGCCGTCGTGGGAACCGCCCTGATCAAAAAGTA
CCCTAAGCTGGAAAGCGAGTTCGTGTACGGCGACTACAAGGTGTACGACGTGCGGAAGATGATCGCCAAG
AGCGAGCAGGAAATCGGCAAGGCTACCGCCAAGTACTTCTTCTACAGCAACATCATGAACTTTTTCAAGA
CCGAGATTACCCTGGCCAACGGCGAGATCCGGAAGCGGCCTCTGATCGAGACAAACGGCGAAACCGGGGA
GATCGTGTGGGATAAGGGCCGGGATTTTGCCACCGTGCGGAAAGTGCTGAGCATGCCCCAAGTGAATATC
GTGAAAAAGACCGAGGTGCAGACAGGCGGCTTCAGCAAAGAGTCTATCCTGCCCAAGAGGAACAGCGATA
AGCTGATCGCCAGAAAGAAGGACTGGGACCCTAAGAAGTACGGCGGCTTCGACAGCCCCACCGTGGCCTA
TTCTGTGCTGGTGGTGGCCAAAGTGGAAAAGGGCAAGTCCAAGAAACTGAAGAGTGTGAAAGAGCTGCTG
GGGATCACCATCATGGAAAGAAGCAGCTTCGAGAAGAATCCCATCGACTTTCTGGAAGCCAAGGGCTACA
AAGAAGTGAAAAAGGACCTGATCATCAAGCTGCCTAAGTACTCCCTGTTCGAGCTGGAAAACGGCCGGAA
GAGAATGCTGGCCTCTGCCGGCGAACTGCAGAAGGGAAACGAACTGGCCCTGCCCTCCAAATATGTGAAC
TTCCTGTACCTGGCCAGCCACTATGAGAAGCTGAAGGGCTCCCCCGAGGATAATGAGCAGAAACAGCTGT
TTGTGGAACAGCACAAGCACTACCTGGACGAGATCATCGAGCAGATCAGCGAGTTCTCCAAGAGAGTGAT
CCTGGCCGACGCTAATCTGGACAAAGTGCTGTCCGCCTACAACAAGCACCGGGATAAGCCCATCAGAGAG
CAGGCCGAGAATATCATCCACCTGTTTACCCTGACCAATCTGGGAGCCCCTGCCGCCTTCAAGTACTTTG
ACACCACCATCGACCGGAAGAGGTACACCAGCACCAAAGAGGTGCTGGACGCCACCCTGATCCACCAGAG
CATCACCGGCCTGTACGAGACACGGATCGACCTGTCTCAGCTGGGAGGCGACAAAAGGCCGGCGGCCACG
AAAAAGGCCGGCCAGGCAAAAAAGAAAAAGTAAGAATTCCTAGAGCTCGCTGATCAGCCTCGACTGTGCC
TTCTAGTTGCCAGCCATCTGTTGTTTGCCCCTCCCCCGTGCCTTCCTTGACCCTGGAAGGTGCCACTCCC
ACTGTCCTTTCCTAATAAAATGAGGAAATTGCATCGCATTGTCTGAGTAGGTGTCATTCTATTCTGGGGG
GTGGGGTGGGGCAGGACAGCAAGGGGGAGGATTGGGAAGAGAATAGCAGGCATGCTGGGGAGCGGCCGCA
GGAACCCCTAGTGATGGAGTTGGCCACTCCCTCTCTGCGCGCTCGCTCGCTCACTGAGGCCGGGCGACCA
AAGGTCGCCCGACGCCCGGGCTTTGCCCGGGCGGCCTCAGTGAGCGAGCGAGCGCGCAGCTGCCTGCAGG
GGCGCCTGATGCGGTATTTTCTCCTTACGCATCTGTGCGGTATTTCACACCGCATA
[95 nt withheld, positions 5657-5751]
T
[46 nt withheld, positions 5753-5798]
C
[141 nt withheld, positions 5800-5940]
CCTTTGACGTTGGAGTCCACGTTCTTT
[37 nt withheld, positions 5968-6004]
ACTCTATCTCGGGCTATTCTTTTGATTTATAAGGGATTTTGCCGATTTCGGTCTATTGGTTAAAAAATGA
GCTGATTTAACAAAAATTTAACGCGAATTTTAACAAAATATTAACGTTTACAATTTTATGGTGCACTCTC
AGTACAATCTGCTCTGATGCCGCATAGTTAAGCCAGCCCCGACACCCGCCAACACCCGCTGACGCGCCCT
GACGGGCTTGTCTGCTCCCGGCATCCGCTTACAGACAAGCTGTGACCGTCTCCGGGAGCTGCATGTGTCA
GAGGTTTTCACCGTCATCACCGAAACGCGCGAGACGAAAGGGCCTCGTGATACGCCTATTTTTATAGGTT
AATGTCATGATAATAATGGTTTCTTAGACGTCAGGTGGCACTTTTCGGGGAAATGTGCGCGGAACCCCTA
TTTGTTTATTTTTCTAAATACATTCAAATATGTATCCGCTCATGAGACAATAACCCTGATAAATGCTTCA
ATAATATTGAAAAAGGAAGAGTATGAGTATTCAACATTTCCGTGTCGCCCTTATTCCCTTTTTTGCGGCA
TTTTGCCTTCCTGTTTTTGCTCACCCAGAAACGCTGGTGAAAGTAAAAGATGCTGAAGATCAGTTGGGTG
CACGAGTGGGTTACATCGAACTGGATCTCAACAGCGGTAAGATCCTTGAGAGTTTTCGCCCCGAAGAACG
TTTTCCAATGATGAGCACTTTTAAAGTTCTGCTATGTGGCGCGGTATTATCCCGTATTGACGCCGGGCAA
GAGCAACTCGGTCGCCGCATACACTATTCTCAGAATGACTTGGTTGAGTACTCACCAGTCACAGAAAAGC
ATCTTACGGATGGCATGACAGTAAGAGAATTATGCAGTGCTGCCATAACCATGAGTGATAACACTGCGGC
CAACTTACTTCTGACAACGATCGGAGGACCGAAGGAGCTAACCGCTTTTTTGCACAACATGGGGGATCAT
GTAACTCGCCTTGATCGTTGGGAACCGGAGCTGAATGAAGCCATACCAAACGACGAGCGTGACACCACGA
TGCCTGTAGCAATGGCAACAACGTTGCGCAAACTATTAACTGGCGAACTACTTACTCTAGCTTCCCGGCA
ACAATTAATAGACTGGATGGAGGCGGATAAAGTTGCAGGACCACTTCTGCGCTCGGCCCTTCCGGCTGGC
TGGTTTATTGCTGATAAATCTGGAGCCGGTGAGCGTGGAAGCCGCGGTATCATTGCAGCACTGGGGCCAG
ATGGTAAGCCCTCCCGTATCGTAGTTATCTACACGACGGGGAGTCAGGCAACTATGGATGAACGAAATAG
ACAGATCGCTGAGATAGGTGCCTCACTGATTAAGCATTGGTAACTGTCAGACCAAGTTTACTCATATATA
CTTTAGATTGATTTAAAACTTCATTTTTAATTTAAAAGGATCTAGGTGAAGATCCTTTTTGATAATCTCA
TGACCAAAATCCCTTAACGTGAGTTTTCGTTCCACTGAGCGTCAGACCCCGTAGAAAAGATCAAAGGATC
TTCTTGAGATCCTTTTTTTCTGCGCGTAATCTGCTGCTTGCAAACAAAAAAACCACCGCTACCAGCGGTG
GTTTGTTTGCCGGATCAAGAGCTACCAACTCTTTTTCCGAAGGTAACTGGCTTCAGCAGAGCGCAGATAC
CAAATACTGTTCTTCTAGTGTAGCCGTAGTTAGGCCACCACTTCAAGAACTCTGTAGCACCGCCTACATA
CCTCGCTCTGCTAATCCTGTTACCAGTGGCTGCTGCCAGTGGCGATAAGTCGTGTCTTACCGGGTTGGAC
TCAAGACGATAGTTACCGGATAAGGCGCAGCGGTCGGGCTGAACGGGGGGTTCGTGCACACAGCCCAGCT
TGGAGCGAACGACCTACACCGAACTGAGATACCTACAGCGTGAGCTATGAGAAAGCGCCACGCTTCCCGA
AGGGAGAAAGGCGGACAGGTATCCGGTAAGCGGCAGGGTCGGAACAGGAGAGCGCACGAGGGAGCTTCCA
GGGGGAAACGCCTGGTATCTTTATAGTCCTGTCGGGTTTCGCCACCTCTGACTTGAGCGTCGATTTTTGT
GATGCTCGTCAGGGGGGCGGAGCCTATGGAAAAACGCCAGCAACGCGGCCTTTTTACGGTTCCTGGCCTT
TTGCTGGCCTTTTGCTCACATGTGAGGGCCTATTTCCCATGATTCCTTCATATTTGCATATACGATACAA
GGCTGTTAGAGAGATAATTGGAATTAATTTGACTGTAAACACAAAGATATTAGTACAAAATACGTGACGT
AGAAAGTAATAATTTCTTGGGTAGTTTGCAGTTTTAAAATTATGTTTTAAAATGGACTATCATATGCTTA
CCGTAACTTGAAAGTATTTCGATTTCTTGGCTTTATATATCTTGTGGAAAGGACGAAACACCGGTAAACA
CTACATGTTGCTTGTTT
Features (pLannotate 1.2.2; 19 found; start..end, strand, type, name):
     79..122     +  misc_RNA       gRNA scaffold (fragment): guide RNA scaffold for the Streptococcus pyogenes CRISPR/Cas9 system
    169..454     +  enhancer       CMV enhancer: human cytomegalovirus immediate early enhancer; contains an 18-bp deletion relative to the standard CMV enhancer
    456..573     +  promoter       chicken β-actin promoter (fragment): No description available
    570..696     +  promoter       chicken β-actin promoter (fragment): No description available
    697..924     +  intron         hybrid intron: hybrid between chicken β-actin (CBA) and minute virus of mice (MMV) introns (Gray et al., 2011)
   1062..2663    +  CDS            Cas9(N): N-terminal portion of Streptococcus pyogenes Cas9 (Zetsche et al., 2015)
   2664..5162    +  CDS            Cas9(C): C-terminal portion of Streptococcus pyogenes Cas9 (Zetsche et al., 2015)
   5163..5210    +  CDS            nucleoplasmin NLS: bipartite nuclear localization signal from nucleoplasmin
   5244..5355    +  polyA_signal   bGH poly(A) signal: bovine growth hormone polyadenylation signal
   5460..5600    +  repeat_region  AAV2 ITR: inverted terminal repeat of adeno-associated virus serotype 2 inverted
   5605..5656    -  misc_feature   bom (fragment): basis of mobility region from pBR322
   5675..6130    +  rep_origin     f1 ori (sequence partly withheld): f1 bacteriophage origin of replication; arrow indicates direction of (+) strand synthesis
   6131..6180    -  misc_feature   bom (fragment): basis of mobility region from pBR322
   6282..6317    -  CDS            rop (fragment): Rop protein, which maintains plasmids at low copy number; rop
   6412..6516    +  promoter       AmpR promoter: bla
   6517..7377    +  CDS            AmpR: β-lactamase; bla; confers resistance to ampicillin, carbenicillin, and related antibiotics
   7548..8136    +  rep_origin     ori: high-copy-number ColE1/pMB1/pBR322/pUC origin of replication
   8198..8438    +  promoter       U6 promoter: RNA polymerase III promoter for human U6 snRNA
   8468..72      +  misc_RNA       gRNA scaffold (across the origin): guide RNA scaffold for the Streptococcus pyogenes CRISPR/Cas9 system
