[The description below was written by a language model from this plasmid's Addgene catalogue record and pLannotate feature annotations shown in this document.]
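Description:
pARNTL.1.0-gDNA is a mammalian CRISPR expression plasmid built on the pX330 backbone. From a single vector it delivers both Streptococcus pyogenes Cas9 and a single guide RNA directed against the human transcription factor gene ARNTL (also known as BMAL1). It is propagated in E. coli as a high-copy plasmid through a ColE1/pUC-type origin and is selected with ampicillin via the β-lactamase gene. A filamentous phage (f1/M13) origin and a single annotated AAV2 inverted terminal repeat are also present as backbone elements. With only one ITR annotated, the record gives no indication that the plasmid is meant for AAV packaging.

The payload consists of two expression units. A human U6 RNA polymerase III promoter drives the guide RNA: a 20-nucleotide ARNTL-targeting spacer was cloned into the BbsI sites, which were destroyed in the process, directly upstream of the S. pyogenes gRNA scaffold. The PAM listed with the target is genomic and is not part of the plasmid. Cas9 is expressed from a hybrid promoter made up of the CMV enhancer, the chicken β-actin promoter and a hybrid CBA/MVM intron. Its coding sequence is annotated as contiguous N- and C-terminal portions, ends in a nucleoplasmin nuclear localization signal, and is followed by the bovine growth hormone polyadenylation signal.

The depositor's sequence and the repository's sequencing result give the same architecture. They differ by a few dozen nucleotides in length, and the difference appears to lie within the chicken β-actin promoter region, which is annotated as two fragments in the sequenced version. The depositor notes that the plasmid is to be used together with a companion plasmid, pARNTL-donor, which implies Cas9 cleavage at the ARNTL locus followed by donor-templated editing. The record does not describe the nature of the intended modification.
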