Addgene plasmid #112480: pARNTL.1.0-gDNA
Purpose: CRISPR plasmid for expression of Cas9 and gRNA targeting human transcription factor ARNTL
Depositing lab: Kevin White.
Backbone
  Vector backbone: pX330
  Backbone manufacturer: Zhang lab (Addgene plasmid ID: 42230)
  Vector type: Mammalian Expression, CRISPR
Growth in bacteria
  Bacterial resistance: Ampicillin, 100 μg/mL
  Growth temperature: 37°C
  Growth strain: DH5alpha
  Copy number: High Copy
Gene/Insert
  Gene/Insert name: ARNTL
  gRNA/shRNA sequence: GTAAACACTACATGTTGCTT TGG
  Species: H. sapiens (human)
  Entrez Gene: BMAL1 (a.k.a. ARNTL, ARNTL1, BMAL1c, JAP3, MOP3, PASD3, TIC, bHLHe5)
  Cloning method: Restriction Enzyme; 5′ cloning site BbsI (destroyed during cloning); 3′ cloning site BbsI (destroyed during cloning)
  Sequencing primers: 5′ hU6-F (5'-GAGGGCCTATTTCCCATGATT-3')
Terms and licenses: Academic/Nonprofit Terms; Industry Terms: Not Available to Industry
Depositor comments: gRNA sequence listed includes 20 nucleotide target sequence, followed by the uncloned PAM sequence. The PAM sequence is not present in the plasmid. Use with plasmid pARNTL-donor.
How to cite: pARNTL.1.0-gDNA was a gift from Kevin White (Addgene plasmid # 112480 ; http://n2t.net/addgene:112480 ; RRID:Addgene_112480)
